>Addgene plasmid #178537 | pLX_317-C7orf26v1 | addgene full sequence | sequence record 356675 | Addgene NGS Result
CAAACTAAAGAATTACAAAAACAAATTACAAAAATTCAAAATTTTCGGGTTTATTACAGGGACAGCAGAG
ATCCACTTTGGCGCCGGCTCGAGGCCTGCAGGTGCAAAGATGGATAAAGTTTTAAACAGAGAGGAATCTT
TGCAGCTAATGGACCTTCTAGGTCTTGAAAGGAGTGGGAATTGGCTCCGGTGCCCGTCAGTGGGCAGAGC
GCACATCGCCCACAGTCCCCGAGAAGTTGGGGGGAGGGGTCGGCAATTGAACCGGTGCCTAGAGAAGGTG
GCGCGGGGTAAACTGGGAAAGTGATGTCGTGTACTGGCTCCGCCTTTTTCCCGAGGGTGGGGGAGAACCG
TATATAAGTGCAGTAGTCGCCGTGAACGTTCTTTTTCGCAACGGGTTTGCCGCCAGAACACAGGTAAGTG
CCGTGTGTGGTTCCCGCGGGCCTGGCCTCTTTACGGGTTATGGCCCTTGCGTGCCTTGAATTACTTCCAC
CTGGCTGCAGTACGTGATTCTTGATCCCGAGCTTCGGGTTGGAAGTGGGTGGGAGAGTTCGAGGCCTTGC
GCTTAAGGAGCCCCTTCGCCTCGTGCTTGAGTTGAGGCCTGGCCTGGGCGCTGGGGCCGCCGCGTGCGAA
TCTGGTGGCACCTTCGCGCCTGTCTCGCTGCTTTCGATAAGTCTCTAGCCATTTAAAATTTTTGATGACC
TGCTGCGACGCTTTTTTTCTGGCAAGATAGTCTTGTAAATGCGGGCCAAGATCTGCACACTGGTATTTCG
GTTTTTGGGGCCGCGGGCGGCGACGGGGCCCGTGCGTCCCAGCGCACATGTTCGGCGAGGCGGGGCCTGC
GAGCGCGGCCACCGAGAATCGGACGGGGGTAGTCTCAAGCTGGCCGGCCTGCTCTGGTGCCTGGCCTCGC
GCCGCCGTGTATCGCCCCGCCCTGGGCGGCAAGGCTGGCCCGGTCGGCACCAGTTGCGTGAGCGGAAAGA
TGGCCGCTTCCCGGCCCTGCTGCAGGGAGCTCAAAATGGAGGACGCGGCGCTCGGGAGAGCGGGCGGGTG
AGTCACCCACACAAAGGAAAAGGGCCTTTCCGTCCTCAGCCGTCGCTTCATGTGACTCCACGGAGTACCG
GGCGCCGTCCAGGCACCTCGATTAGTTCTCGAGCTTTTGGAGTACGTCGTCTTTAGGTTGGGGGGAGGGG
TTTTATGCGATGGAGTTTCCCCACACTGAGTGGGTGGAGACTGAAGTTAGGCCAGCTTGGCACTTGATGT
AATTCTCCTTGGAATTTGCCCTTTTTGAGTTTGGATCTTGGTTCATTCTCAAGCCTCAGACAGTGGTTCA
AAGTTTTTTTCTTCCATTTCAGGTGTCGTGAGGCTAGCATCGATTGATCAACAAGTTTGTACAAAAAAGC
AGGCTTAACCATGAGCGACATCCGCCACTCGCTGCTGCGCCGCGATGCGCTGAGCGCCGCCAAGGAGGTG
TTGTACCACCTGGACATCTACTTCAGCAGCCAGCTGCAGAGCGCGCCGCTGCCCATCGTGGACAAGGGCC
CCGTGGAGCTGCTGGAGGAGTTCGTGTTCCAGGTGCCCAAGGAGCGCAGCGCGCAGCCCAAGAGACTGAA
TTCCCTTCAGGAGCTTCAACTTCTTGAAATCATGTGCAATTATTTCCAGGAGCAAACCAAGGACTCTGTT
CGGCAGATTATTTTTTCATCCCTTTTCAGCCCTCAAGGGAACAAAGCCGATGACAGCCGGATGAGCTTGT
TGGGAAAACTGGTCTCCATGGCGGTGGCTGTGTGTCGAATCCCGGTGTTGGAGTGTGCTGCCTCCTGGCT
TCAGCGGACGCCCGTGGTTTACTGTGTGAGGTTAGCCAAGGCCCTTGTAGATGACTACTGCTGTTTGGTG
CCGGGATCCATTCAGACGCTGAAGCAGATATTCAGTGCCAGCCCGAGATTCTGCTGCCAGTTCATCACCT
CCGTTACCGCGCTCTATGACCTGTCATCAGATGACCTCATTCCACCTATGGACTTGCTTGAAATGATTGT
CACCTGGATTTTTGAGGACCCAAGGTTGATTCTCATCACTTTTTTAAATACTCCGATTGCGGCCAATCTG
CCAATAGGATTCTTAGAGCTCACCCCGCTCGTTGGATTGATCCGCTGGTGCGTGAAGGCACCCCTGGCTT
ATAAAAGGAAAAAGAAGCCCCCCTTATCCAATGGCCATGTCAGCAACAAGGTCACAAAGGACCCGGGCGT
GGGGATGGACAGAGACTCCCACCTCTTGTACTCAAAACTCCACCTCAGCGTCCTGCAAGTGCTCATGACG
CTGCAGCTGCACCTGACCGAGAAGAATCTGTATGGGCGCCTGGGGCTGATCCTCTTCGACCACATGGTCC
CGCTGGTAGAGGAGATCAACAGGTTGGCGGATGAACTGAACCCCCTCAACGCCTCCCAGGAGATTGAGCT
CTCGCTGGACCGGCTGGCGCAGGCTCTGCAGGTGGCCATGGCCTCAGGAGCTCTGCTGTGCACGAGAGAT
GACCTGAGAACCTTGTGCTCCAGGCTGCCCCATAATAACCTCCTCCAGCTGGTGATCTCGGGTCCCGTGC
AGCAGTCGCCTCACGCCGCGCTCCCCCCGGGGTTCTACCCCCACATCCACACGCCCCCGCTGGGCTACGG
GGCTGTCCCGGCCCACCCCGCCGCCCACCCCGCCCTGCCCACGCACCCCGGCCACACCTTCATCTCCGGC
GTGACCTTTCCCTTCAGGCCCATCCGCTACCCAGCTTTCTTGTACAAAGTGGTTGATATCGGTAAGCCTA
TCCCTAACCCTCTCCTCGGTCTCGATTCTACGTAGTAATGAACTAGTACCGGTTAAGTCGACAATCAACG
CGTTAAGTCGACAATCAACCTCTGGATTACAAAATTTGTGAAAGATTGACTGGTATTCTTAACTATGTTG
CTCCTTTTACGCTATGTGGATACGCTGCTTTAATGCCTTTGTATCATGCTATTGCTTCCCGTATGGCTTT
CATTTTCTCCTCCTTGTATAAATCCTGGTTGCTGTCTCTTTATGAGGAGTTGTGGCCCGTTGTCAGGCAA
CGTGGCGTGGTGTGCACTGTGTTTGCTGACGCAACCCCCACTGGTTGGGGCATTGCCACCACCTGTCAGC
TCCTTTCCGGGACTTTCGCTTTCCCCCTCCCTATTGCCACGGCGGAACTCATCGCCGCCTGCCTTGCCCG
CTGCTGGACAGGGGCTCGGCTGTTGGGCACTGACAATTCCGTGGTGTTGTCGGGGAAATCATCGTCCTTT
CCTTGGCTGCTCGCCTGTGTTGCCACCTGGATTCTGCGCGGGACGTCCTTCTGCTACGTCCCTTCGGCCC
TCAATCCAGCGGACCTTCCTTCCCGCGGCCTGCTGCCGGCTCTGCGGCCTCTTCCGCGTCTTCGCCTTCG
CCCTCAGACGAGTCGGATCTCCCTTTGGGCCGCCTCCCCGCGTCGACTTTAAGACCAATGACTTACAAGG
CAGCTGTAGATCTTAGCCACTTTTTAAAAGAAAAGGGGGGACTGGAAGGGCTAATTCACTCCCAACGAAG
ACAAGATCTGCTTTTTGCTTGTACTGGGTCTCTCTGGTTAGACCAGATCTGAGCCTGGGAGCTCTCTGGC
TAACTAGGGAACCCACTGCTTAAGCCTCAATAAAGCTTGCCTTGAGTGCTTCAAGTAGTGTGTGCCCGTC
TGTTGTGTGACTCTGGTAACTAGAGATCCCTCAGACCCTTTTAGTCAGTGTGGAAAATCTCTAGCAGTAC
GTATAGTAGTTCATGTCATCTTATTATTCAGTATTTATAACTTGCAAAGAAATGAATATCAGAGAGTGAG
AGGAACTTGTTTATTGCAGCTTATAATGGTTACAAATAAAGCAATAGCATCACAAATTTCACAAATAAAG
CATTTTTTTCACTGCATTCTAGTTGTGGTTTGTCCAAACTCATCAATGTATCTTATCATGTCTGGCTCTA
GCTATCCCGCCCCTAACTCCGCCCATCCCGCCCCTAACTCCGCCCAGTTCCGCCCATTCTCCGCCCCATG
GCTGACTAATTTTTTTTATTTATGCAGAGGCCGAGGCCGCCTCGGCCTCTGAGCTATTCCAGAAGTAGTG
AGGAGGCTTTTTTGGAGGCCTAGGGACGTACCCAATTCGCCCTATAGTGAGTCGTATTACGCGCGCTCAC
TGGCCGTCGTTTTACAACGTCGTGACTGGGAAAACCCTGGCGTTACCCAACTTAATCGCCTTGCAGCACA
TCCCCCTTTCGCCAGCTGGCGTAATAGCGAAGAGGCCCGCACCGATCGCCCTTCCCAACAGTTGCGCAGC
CTGAATGGCGAATGGG
[124 nt withheld, positions 4357-4480]
C
[91 nt withheld, positions 4482-4572]
A
[49 nt withheld, positions 4574-4622]
CCTTTGACGTTGGAGTCCACGTTCTTT
[37 nt withheld, positions 4650-4686]
ACCCTATCTCGGTCTATTCTTTTGATTTATAAGGGATTTTGCCGATTTCGGCCTATTGGTTAAAAAATGA
GCTGATTTAACAAAAATTTAACGCGAATTTTAACAAAATATTAACGCTTACAATTTAGGTGGCACTTTTC
GGGGAAATGTGCGCGGAACCCCTATTTGTTTATTTTTCTAAATACATTCAAATATGTATCCGCTCATGAG
ACAATAACCCTGATAAATGCTTCAATAATATTGAAAAAGGAAGAGTATGAGTATTCAACATTTCCGTGTC
GCCCTTATTCCCTTTTTTGCGGCATTTTGCCTTCCTGTTTTTGCTCACCCAGAAACGCTGGTGAAAGTAA
AAGATGCTGAAGATCAGTTGGGTGCACGAGTGGGTTACATCGAACTGGATCTCAACAGCGGTAAGATCCT
TGAGAGTTTTCGCCCCGAAGAACGTTTTCCAATGATGAGCACTTTTAAAGTTCTGCTATGTGGCGCGGTA
TTATCCCGTATTGACGCCGGGCAAGAGCAACTCGGTCGCCGCATACACTATTCTCAGAATGACTTGGTTG
AGTACTCACCAGTCACAGAAAAGCATCTTACGGATGGCATGACAGTAAGAGAATTATGCAGTGCTGCCAT
AACCATGAGTGATAACACTGCGGCCAACTTACTTCTGACAACGATCGGAGGACCGAAGGAGCTAACCGCT
TTTTTGCACAACATGGGGGATCATGTAACTCGCCTTGATCGTTGGGAACCGGAGCTGAATGAAGCCATAC
CAAACGACGAGCGTGACACCACGATGCCTGTAGCAATGGCAACAACGTTGCGCAAACTATTAACTGGCGA
ACTACTTACTCTAGCTTCCCGGCAACAATTAATAGACTGGATGGAGGCGGATAAAGTTGCAGGACCACTT
CTGCGCTCGGCCCTTCCGGCTGGCTGGTTTATTGCTGATAAATCTGGAGCCGGTGAGCGTGGGTCTCGCG
GTATCATTGCAGCACTGGGGCCAGATGGTAAGCCCTCCCGTATCGTAGTTATCTACACGACGGGGAGTCA
GGCAACTATGGATGAACGAAATAGACAGATCGCTGAGATAGGTGCCTCACTGATTAAGCATTGGTAACTG
TCAGACCAAGTTTACTCATATATACTTTAGATTGATTTAAAACTTCATTTTTAATTTAAAAGGATCTAGG
TGAAGATCCTTTTTGATAATCTCATGACCAAAATCCCTTAACGTGAGTTTTCGTTCCACTGAGCGTCAGA
CCCCGTAGAAAAGATCAAAGGATCTTCTTGAGATCCTTTTTTTCTGCGCGTAATCTGCTGCTTGCAAACA
AAAAAACCACCGCTACCAGCGGTGGTTTGTTTGCCGGATCAAGAGCTACCAACTCTTTTTCCGAAGGTAA
CTGGCTTCAGCAGAGCGCAGATACCAAATACTGTTCTTCTAGTGTAGCCGTAGTTAGGCCACCACTTCAA
GAACTCTGTAGCACCGCCTACATACCTCGCTCTGCTAATCCTGTTACCAGTGGCTGCTGCCAGTGGCGAT
AAGTCGTGTCTTACCGGGTTGGACTCAAGACGATAGTTACCGGATAAGGCGCAGCGGTCGGGCTGAACGG
GGGGTTCGTGCACACAGCCCAGCTTGGAGCGAACGACCTACACCGAACTGAGATACCTACAGCGTGAGCT
ATGAGAAAGCGCCACGCTTCCCGAAGGGAGAAAGGCGGACAGGTATCCGGTAAGCGGCAGGGTCGGAACA
GGAGAGCGCACGAGGGAGCTTCCAGGGGGAAACGCCTGGTATCTTTATAGTCCTGTCGGGTTTCGCCACC
TCTGACTTGAGCGTCGATTTTTGTGATGCTCGTCAGGGGGGCGGAGCCTATGGAAAAACGCCAGCAACGC
GGCCTTTTTACGGTTCCTGGCCTTTTGCTGGCCTTTTGCTCACATGTTCTTTCCTGCGTTATCCCCTGAT
TCTGTGGATAACCGTATTACCGCCTTTGAGTGAGCTGATACCGCTCGCCGCAGCCGAACGACCGAGCGCA
GCGAGTCAGTGAGCGAGGAAGCGGAAGAGCGCCCAATACGCAAACCGCCTCTCCCCGCGCGTTGGCCGAT
TCATTAATGCAGCTGGCACGACAGGTTTCCCGACTGGAAAGCGGGCAGTGAGCGCAACGCAATTAATGTG
AGTTAGCTCACTCATTAGGCACCCCAGGCTTTACACTTTATGCTTCCGGCTCGTATGTTGTGTGGAATTG
TGAGCGGATAACAATTTCACACAGGAAACAGCTATGACCATGATTACGCCAAGCGCGCAATTAACCCTCA
CTAAAGGGAACAAAAGCTGGAGCTGCAAGCTTAATGTAGTCTTATGCAATACTCTTGTAGTCTTGCAACA
TGGTAACGATGAGTTAGCAACATGCCTTACAAGGAGAGAAAAAGCACCGTGCATGCCGATTGGTGGAAGT
AAGGTGGTACGATCGTGCCTTATTAGGAAGGCAACAGACGGGTCTGACATGGATTGGACGAACCACTGAA
TTGCCGCATTGCAGAGATATTGTATTTAAGTGCCTAGCTCGATACATAAACGGGTCTCTCTGGTTAGACC
AGATCTGAGCCTGGGAGCTCTCTGGCTAACTAGGGAACCCACTGCTTAAGCCTCAATAAAGCTTGCCTTG
AGTGCTTCAAGTAGTGTGTGCCCGTCTGTTGTGTGACTCTGGTAACTAGAGATCCCTCAGACCCTTTTAG
TCAGTGTGGAAAATCTCTAGCAGTGGCGCCCGAACAGGGACTTGAAAGCGAAAGGGAAACCAGAGGAGCT
CTCTCGACGCAGGACTCGGCTTGCTGAAGCGCGCACGGCAAGAGGCGAGGGGCGGCGACTGGTGAGTACG
CCAAAAATTTTGACTAGCGGAGGCTAGAAGGAGAGAGATGGGTGCGAGAGCGTCAGTATTAAGCGGGGGA
GAATTAGATCGCGATGGGAAAAAATTCGGTTAAGGCCAGGGGGAAAGAAAAAATATAAATTAAAACATAT
AGTATGGGCAAGCAGGGAGCTAGAACGATTCGCAGTTAATCCTGGCCTGTTAGAAACATCAGAAGGCTGT
AGACAAATACTGGGACAGCTACAACCATCCCTTCAGACAGGATCAGAAGAACTTAGATCATTATATAATA
CAGTAGCAACCCTCTATTGTGTGCATCAAAGGATAGAGATAAAAGACACCAAGGAAGCTTTAGACAAGAT
AGAGGAAGAGCAAAACAAAAGTAAGACCACCGCACAGCAAGCGGCCGCTGATCTTCAGACCTGGAGGAGG
AGATATGAGGGACAATTGGAGAAGTGAATTATATAAATATAAAGTAGTAAAAATTGAACCATTAGGAGTA
GCACCCACCAAGGCAAAGAGAAGAGTGGTGCAGAGAGAAAAAAGAGCAGTGGGAATAGGAGCTTTGTTCC
TTGGGTTCTTGGGAGCAGCAGGAAGCACTATGGGCGCAGCGTCAATGACGCTGACGGTACAGGCCAGACA
ATTATTGTCTGGTATAGTGCAGCAGCAGAACAATTTGCTGAGGGCTATTGAGGCGCAACAGCATCTGTTG
CAACTCACAGTCTGGGGCATCAAGCAGCTCCAGGCAAGAATCCTGGCTGTGGAAAGATACCTAAAGGATC
AACAGCTCCTGGGGATTTGGGGTTGCTCTGGAAAACTCATTTGCACCACTGCTGTGCCTTGGAATGCTAG
TTGGAGTAATAAATCTCTGGAACAGATTTGGAATCACACGACCTGGATGGAGTGGGACAGAGAAATTAAC
AATTACACAAGCTTAATACACTCCTTAATTGAAGAATCGCAAAACCAGCAAGAAAAGAATGAACAAGAAT
TATTGGAATTAGATAAATGGGCAAGTTTGTGGAATTGGTTTAACATAACAAATTGGCTGTGGTATATAAA
ATTATTCATAATGATAGTAGGAGGCTTGGTAGGTTTAAGAATAGTTTTTGCTGTACTTTCTATAGTGAAT
AGAGTTAGGCAGGGATATTCACCATTATCGTTTCAGACCCACCTCCCAACCCCGAGGGGACCCATGCATT
GCATCTCAATTAGTCAGCAACCAGGTGTGGAAAGTCCCCAGGCTCCCCAGCAGGCAGAAGTATGCAAAGC
ATGCGTCTCAATTAGTCAGCAACCATAGTCCCGCCCCTAACTCCGCCCATCCCGCCCCTAACTCCGCCCA
GTTCCGCCCATTCTCCGCCCCATGGCTGACTAATTTTTTTTATTTATGCAGAGGCCGAGGCCGCCTCGGC
CTCTGAGCTATTCCAGAAGTAGTGAGGAGGCTTTTTTGGAGGCCTAGGCTTTTGCAAAAAGCTTTCTAGA
GGTACCACCGGAGCTTACCATGACCGAGTACAAGCCCACGGTGCGCCTCGCCACCCGCGACGACGTCCCC
AGGGCCGTACGCACCCTCGCCGCCGCGTTCGCCGACTACCCCGCCACGCGCCACACCGTCGATCCGGACC
GCCACATCGAGCGGGTCACCGAGCTGCAAGAACTCTTCCTCACGCGCGTCGGGCTCGACATCGGCAAGGT
GTGGGTCGCGGACGACGGCGCCGCCGTGGCGGTCTGGACCACGCCGGAGAGCGTCGAAGCGGGGGCGGTG
TTCGCCGAGATCGGCCCGCGCATGGCCGAGTTGAGCGGTTCCCGGCTGGCCGCGCAGCAACAGATGGAAG
GCCTCCTGGCGCCGCACCGGCCCAAGGAGCCCGCGTGGTTCCTGGCCACCGTCGGCGTCTCGCCCGACCA
CCAGGGCAAGGGTCTGGGCAGCGCCGTCGTGCTCCCCGGAGTGGAGGCGGCCGAGCGCGCCGGGGTGCCC
GCCTTCCTGGAGACCTCCGCGCCCCGCAACCTCCCCTTCTACGAGCGGCTCGGCTTCACCGTCACCGCCG
ACGTCGAGGTGCCCGAAGGACCGCGCACCTGGTGCATGACCCGCAAGCCCGGTGCCAGTTAACGAATTCT
AGATCTTGAGACAAATGGCAGTATTCATCCACAATTTTAAAAGAAAAGGGGGGATTGGGGGGTACAGTGC
AGGGGAAAGAATAGTAGACATAATAGCAACAGACATA
Features (pLannotate 1.2.2; 33 found; start..end, strand, type, name):
    110..176     +  CDS            small t antigen (fragment): SV40 (simian virus 40) small t antigen
    183..1361    +  promoter       EF-1α promoter: strong constitutive promoter for human elongation factor EF-1α
   1381..1405    +  protein_bind   attB1: mutant version of attB; recombination site for the Gateway® BP reaction BP Clonase™
   1411..2757    +  CDS            C7orf26: CG026_HUMAN - Experimental evidence at transcript level: Swiss-Prot protein existence level 2. From Homo sapiens (Human).
   2759..2783    -  protein_bind   attB2: mutant version of attB; recombination site for the Gateway® BP reaction BP Clonase™
   2791..2832    +  CDS            V5 tag: epitope tag from simian virus 5
   2883..3471    +  misc_feature   WPRE: woodchuck hepatitis virus posttranscriptional regulatory element
   3522..3541    +  misc_feature   cPPT/CTS (fragment): central polypurine tract and central termination sequence of HIV-1
   3543..3776    +  LTR            3' LTR (ΔU3): self-inactivating 3' long terminal repeat (LTR) from HIV-1
   3854..3975    +  polyA_signal   SV40 poly(A) signal: SV40 polyadenylation signal
   4015..4150    +  rep_origin     SV40 ori: SV40 origin of replication
   4171..4189    -  promoter       T7 promoter: promoter for bacteriophage T7 RNA polymerase
   4197..4352    +  CDS            lacZα (fragment): LacZα fragment of β-galactosidase; lacZ fragment
   4357..4785    +  rep_origin     f1 ori (sequence partly withheld): f1 bacteriophage origin of replication; arrow indicates direction of (+) strand synthesis
   4838..4942    +  promoter       AmpR promoter: bla
   4943..5803    +  CDS            AmpR: β-lactamase; bla; confers resistance to ampicillin, carbenicillin, and related antibiotics
   5974..6562    +  rep_origin     ori: high-copy-number ColE1/pMB1/pBR322/pUC origin of replication
   6745..6837    +  CDS            lacI (fragment): lac repressor; lacI; The lac repressor binds to the lac operator to inhibit transcription in E. coli. This inhibition can be relieved by adding lactose or isopropyl-β-D-thiogalactopyranoside (IPTG).
   6850..6871    +  protein_bind   CAP binding site: CAP binding activates transcription in the presence of cAMP. E. coli catabolite activator protein
   6886..6916    +  promoter       lac promoter: promoter for the E. coli lac operon
   6924..6940    +  protein_bind   lac operator: The lac repressor binds to the lac operator to inhibit transcription in E. coli. This inhibition can be relieved by adding lactose or isopropyl-β-D-thiogalactopyranoside (IPTG). lac repressor encoded by lacI
   6985..7003    +  promoter       T3 promoter: promoter for bacteriophage T3 RNA polymerase
   7031..7257    +  promoter       RSV promoter: Rous sarcoma virus enhancer/promoter
   7258..7438    +  LTR            5' LTR (truncated): truncated 5' long terminal repeat (LTR) from HIV-1
   7485..7610    +  misc_feature   HIV-1 Ψ: packaging signal of human immunodeficiency virus type 1
   7594..7957    +  CDS            HIV-1 gag (fragment): gag protein from human immunodeficiency virus 1; gag
   8103..8336    +  misc_feature   RRE: The Rev response element (RRE) of HIV-1 allows for Rev-dependent mRNA export from the nucleus to the cytoplasm.
   8713..8739    +  CDS            Rev (fragment): human immunodeficiency virus 1 (HIV-1) Rev protein; rev; enhances nuclear export of unspliced and incompletely spliced viral mRNAs
   8746..8769    +  promoter       SV40 promoter (fragment): SV40 early promoter
   8770..8841    +  promoter       SV40 promoter (fragment): SV40 enhancer and early promoter
   8865..9000    +  rep_origin     SV40 ori: SV40 origin of replication
   9046..9642    +  CDS            PuroR (fragment): puromycin N-acetyltransferase; pac from Streptomyces; confers resistance to puromycin
   9691..45      +  misc_feature   cPPT/CTS (across the origin): central polypurine tract and central termination sequence of HIV-1
