[The description below was written by a language model from this plasmid's Addgene catalogue record and pLannotate feature annotations shown in this document.]
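Description:
pLX_317-C7orf26v1 is a third-generation-style, self-inactivating HIV-1 lentiviral vector for expressing human C7orf26 (now named INTS15) in mammalian cells. The open reading frame, transcript variant 1, was subcloned from a commercial cDNA clone into the Broad Institute pLX317 backbone by Gateway recombination, so it sits between attB1 and attB2 sites. The human EF-1α promoter drives it constitutively, and the backbone supplies an in-frame C-terminal V5 epitope tag for detection. A WPRE downstream of the tag improves transcript processing and expression.

The viral framework consists of an RSV promoter fused to a truncated 5' LTR, which makes genomic RNA production Tat-independent, followed by the Ψ packaging signal with a partial gag sequence, the RRE for Rev-dependent nuclear export, a cPPT/CTS, and a ΔU3 3' LTR that inactivates the LTR promoter after integration. Upstream of the EF-1α cassette, an SV40 early promoter/origin drives puromycin N-acetyltransferase, allowing selection of transduced cells with puromycin. Packaging functions are not encoded and must be provided in trans. In bacteria the plasmid replicates from a high-copy ColE1/pUC origin under ampicillin selection. It also carries an f1 origin and remnants of lac and T7/T3 elements from the parental cloning vector.

The catalogue lists a total size of 11,716 bp, whereas the annotated full sequence record is 9,763 nt, and the alternate transcript identifiers given in the fields differ. The record does not resolve either discrepancy. The construct comes from a study of human cell fitness screens and suits stable overexpression or rescue experiments with V5-tagged C7orf26.
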