Addgene plasmid #178537: pLX_317-C7orf26v1
Purpose: Subcloned C7orf26v1 (ENST00000344417, Origene, RC219786L4) into pLX_317 backbone
Depositing lab: William Hahn. Depositing organization: Dana-Farber Cancer Institute. Publication: Sparse dictionary learning recovers pleiotropy from human cell fitness screens. Pan J, Kwon JJ, Talamas JA, Borah AA, Vazquez F, Boehm JS, Tsherniak A, Zitnik M, McFarland JM, Hahn WC. Cell Syst. 2022 Jan 21. pii: S2405-4712(21)00488-9. doi: 10.1016/j.cels.2021.12.005. PubMed 35085500.
Backbone
  Vector backbone: pLX317
  Backbone manufacturer: Broad Institute
  Total vector size (bp): 11716
  Vector type: Mammalian Expression, Lentiviral
  Selectable markers: Puromycin
Growth in bacteria
  Bacterial resistance: Ampicillin, 100 μg/mL
  Growth temperature: 30°C
  Growth strain: NEB Stable
  Copy number: High Copy
Gene/Insert
  Gene/Insert name: C7orf26v1 (alt name: ENST00000359073)
  Species: H. sapiens (human); Human
  Insert size (bp): 1339
  GenBank ID: NM_024067.4
  Entrez Gene: INTS15 (a.k.a. C7orf26)
  Promoter: EF1a
  Tag / fusion protein: V5 (C terminal on backbone)
  Cloning method: Gateway Cloning
  Sequencing primers: 5′ TCAAGCCTCAGACAGTGGTTC; 3′ CATAGCGTAAAAGGAGCAACA
Resource information
  A portion of this plasmid was derived from a plasmid made by: C7orf26v1 from Origene (ENST00000344417, Origene, RC219786L4)
Terms and licenses: Academic/Nonprofit Terms; Industry Terms: Not Available to Industry
How to cite: pLX_317-C7orf26v1 was a gift from William Hahn (Addgene plasmid # 178537 ; http://n2t.net/addgene:178537 ; RRID:Addgene_178537)
